>Addgene plasmid #17110 | V19 pCD-beta g FLT | addgene partial sequence | sequence record 22915 | 17110 with T7
CATCGAGACTTATCGCTCGTCATCCTTGATAATCCATGGTGGATCTGCCAAAGTTGANCCCTTTNTTCTG
AGCTTCTGCACNAAGAACAAGCAAGCCTTAGAGCANAAGTAACACTTCCGCTACAGGCCTAGAAGTAAAG
GCAACATCCACTGAGGAGCAGTTCTTTGATTTGCACCACCACCGGATCCGGGACCTGAAATAAAAGACAA
AAAGACTAAACTTACCANTTAACTTTCTGGNTTTTCAGTTCCNCGAGGAGCTTTTTGCAAAAGCCTAGGC
CTCCAAAANAGCCTCCTCACTACTTCTGGAATAGCTCAGAGGCCGAGGCGGCCTCGGCCTCTGCATAANT
AAAAAAAATTANTCAGCCATGGGGCGGAGAATGGGCGGAACTGGGCGGAGTTNNGGGCGGNATGGGCGGA
GNTAGGGGCGGGACTATGGTTGCTGACTAATTGAGATGCATGCTTTGCATACTTCTGCCTGCTGGGGAGC
CTGGGGACTTTCCACACCTGGTTGCTGACTAATTGAGATGCATGCTTTGCATACTTCTGCCTGCTGT
