>Addgene plasmid #17110 | V19 pCD-beta g FLT | addgene partial sequence | sequence record 22916 | EBV-rev 5'-GTGGTTTGTCCAAACTCATC-3'
TTCGTTGGACTCGTATACGACTCACTATAGTTCTAGAGGCTCGAGAGGCCTTGAATTCGAGATCTTATCG
TCGTCATCCTTGTAATCCATGGTGGATCTGCCAAAGTTGAGCGTTTATTCTGAGCTTCTGCAAAAAGAAC
AAGCAAGCTTAGAGCAGAAGTAACACTTCCGTACAGGCCTAGAAGTAAAGGCAACATCCACTGAGGAGCA
GTTCTTTGATTTGCACCACCACCGGATCCGGGACCTGAAATAAAAGACAAAAAGACTAAACTTACCAGTT
AACTTTCTGGTTTTTCAGTTCCTCGAGGAGCTTTTTGCAAAAGCCTAGGCCTCCAAAAAAGCCTCCTCAC
TACTTCTGGAATAGCTCAGAGGCCGAGGCGGCCTCGGCCTCTGCATAAATAAAAAAAATTAGTCAGCCAT
GGGGCGGAGAATGGGCGGAACTGGGCGGAGTTAGGGGCGGGATGGGCGGAGTTAGGGGCGGGACTATGGT
TGCTGACTAATTGAGATGCATGCTTTGCATACTTCTGCCTGCTGGGGAGCCTGGGGACTTTCCACACCTG
GTTGCTGACTAATTGAGATGCATGCTTTGCATACTTCTGCCTGCTGGGGAGCCTGGGGACTTTCCACACC
CTAACTGACACACATTCCACAGCCAAGCTTATCGATGATAAGCTGTCAAACATGAGAATTGGTCGACTGG
CGTAATAGCGAAGAGGCCCGCACCGATCGCCCTTCCCAACAGTTGCGCACCTGANTGGCGAGCGNCCCCC
GNTGNNNNCCCAAACCCCGGGGGGGNNTNNCNGNGANNNNNNTTNNNNNNCNCCCNTTTTTTTTTTTTTT
TTTTTTTTTN
