[The description below was written by a language model from this plasmid's Addgene catalogue record.]
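Description:
V19 pCD-beta g FLT is an empty mammalian expression backbone of about 4.2 kb, built on the pCD-Bg FLT vector and supplied without an insert. It is propagated in E. coli under ampicillin selection. The record lists the copy number as unknown and does not name the bacterial origin of replication or any selectable marker for mammalian cells.

According to the depositor's notes, expression is driven by the SV40 origin/early promoter region, a viral element that gives constitutive transcription in mammalian cells and can also support episomal replication in cells that supply SV40 large T antigen. Downstream of the promoter lies a beta-globin 5' untranslated region, a leader commonly included to promote efficient translation of the transcript, followed by an amino-terminal Flag epitope. A coding sequence inserted by restriction enzyme cloning in the correct frame is therefore produced as an N-terminally Flag-tagged fusion protein, which can be detected or immunoprecipitated with anti-Flag antibodies. The notes state that the reading frame matches that of pCS3+, so fragments designed for that vector should transfer without frame adjustment. SP6 and T7 are listed as the 5' and 3' sequencing primers, which implies that binding sites for these primers flank the cloning region, although the record does not describe them as functional promoters for in vitro transcription. The specific cloning sites and the polyadenylation signal are also not stated.

The vector is suited to making Flag-tagged expression constructs for transfection into mammalian cells, where a uniform epitope tag is useful for detecting or purifying the protein of interest.
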