Addgene plasmid #17110: V19 pCD-beta g FLT
Purpose: (Empty Backbone)
Depositing lab: Randall Moon. Depositing organization: University of Washington.
Backbone
  Vector backbone: pCD-Bg FLT
  Backbone size (bp): 4200
  Vector type: Mammalian Expression
Growth in bacteria
  Bacterial resistance: Ampicillin, 100 μg/mL
  Growth temperature: 37°C
  Growth strain: DH5alpha
  Copy number: Unknown
Gene/Insert
  Gene/Insert name: None
  Tag / fusion protein: beta-globin 5' UTR (N terminal on backbone); Flag (N terminal on backbone)
  Cloning method: Restriction Enzyme
  Sequencing primers: 5′ SP6; 3′ T7
Terms and licenses: Academic/Nonprofit Terms; Industry Terms: Not Available to Industry
Depositor comments: Notes for Use: Constructed by: Julia Yang-Snyder. SV40 ori/early promoter driving expression of beta-globin 5' UTR and. amino terminal flag-tagged fusion proteins. (reading frame same as pCS3+)
How to cite: V19 pCD-beta g FLT was a gift from Randall Moon (Addgene plasmid # 17110 ; http://n2t.net/addgene:17110 ; RRID:Addgene_17110)
